Addgene plasmid #174916: pMSR:MSMEG_0789:Dendra
Purpose: C-term fluorescent fusion
Depositing lab: Keith Derbyshire & Joseph Wade. Depositing organization: Wadsworth Center, New York State Department of Health. Publication: A Mycobacterial Systems Resource for the Research Community. Judd JA, Canestrari J, Clark R, Joseph A, Lapierre P, Lasek-Nesselquist E, Mir M, Palumbo M, Smith C, Stone M, Upadhyay A, Wirth SE, Dedrick RM, Meier CG, Russell DA, Dills A, Dove E, Kester J, Wolf ID, Zhu J, Rubin ER, Fortune S, Hatfull GF, Gray TA, Wade JT, Derbyshire KM. mBio. 2021 Mar 2;12(2). pii: mBio.02401-20. doi: 10.1128/mBio.02401-20. PubMed 33653882.
Backbone
  Vector backbone: pMSR:Dendra
  Vector type: Bacterial Expression ; Integrating Mycobacterial Expression Vector attL5. T7 expression in E. coli
Growth in bacteria
  Bacterial resistance: Apramycin, 25 μg/mL
  Growth temperature: 37°C
  Growth strain: DH5alpha
  Copy number: High Copy
Gene/Insert
  Gene/Insert name: MSMEG_0789
  Species: M. smegmatis
  Promoter: pmycTetO
  Tag / fusion protein: Gly-Ala Linker/Dendra2/1x Flag Tag (C terminal on insert)
  Cloning method: Ligation Independent Cloning
  Sequencing primers: 5′ TGATAGAGTTTGTCCTCCCTATCAG; 3′ TCCATATGCACCTTGACACG
Resource information
  A portion of this plasmid was derived from a plasmid made by: CP000480.1
Terms and licenses: Academic/Nonprofit Terms; Industry Terms: Not Available to Industry
Depositor comments: 5' cloning site: AseI (destroyed), 3' cloning site: HindIII (not destroyed)
How to cite: pMSR:MSMEG_0789:Dendra was a gift from Keith Derbyshire & Joseph Wade (Addgene plasmid # 174916 ; http://n2t.net/addgene:174916 ; RRID:Addgene_174916)
