[The description below was written by a language model from this plasmid's Addgene catalogue record and pLannotate feature annotations shown in this document.]
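Description:
pMSR:MSMEG_0789:Dendra is a 5.6 kb integrating mycobacterial expression vector built on the pMSR:Dendra backbone, part of a systematic resource of tagged Mycobacterium smegmatis genes. It is maintained in E. coli as a high-copy plasmid through a ColE1/pUC-type origin and selected with apramycin, conferred by the aac(3)IV acetyltransferase gene. It carries no mycobacterial replication origin in the annotated features. Instead it encodes the mycobacteriophage L5 integrase, flanked by a short fragment of the neighbouring L5 gene 32. This region is expected to direct site-specific, single-copy insertion at the chromosomal L5 attachment site in mycobacteria.

The payload is the M. smegmatis open reading frame MSMEG_0789, inserted by ligation-independent cloning. The feature annotation matches this ORF by homology to M. tuberculosis thiE, thiamine-phosphate synthase, which forms thiamine monophosphate. The ORF is fused at its C terminus through a Gly-Ala linker to Dendra2, a green-to-red photoconvertible fluorescent protein, followed by a single FLAG epitope. Transcription in mycobacteria comes from the pmycTetO promoter. The short hits annotated as "tight TRE promoter" fragments most likely reflect its tet operator sequences rather than any mammalian promoter element, and these operators would allow regulation in strains that supply a Tet repressor. A T7 promoter sits just upstream of the ORF and a T7 terminator follows the tag, so the same fusion can also be expressed in E. coli strains that provide T7 RNA polymerase.

The stated purpose is a C-terminal fluorescent fusion. The design suits imaging of protein localisation in live mycobacteria, with photoconversion available for tracking labelled protein, while the FLAG tag permits immunodetection or affinity purification.
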