Features (pLannotate 1.2.2; 14 found; start..end, strand, type, name):
    306..410     -  CDS            32 (fragment): VG32_BPML5 - Protein predicted: Swiss-Prot protein existence level 4. From Mycobacterium phage L5 (Mycobacteriophage L5).
    466..570     +  CDS            Y4104_STRCO (fragment): Protein inferred from homology: Swiss-Prot protein existence level 3. From Streptomyces coelicolor (strain ATCC BAA-471 / A3(2) / M145).
    628..647     +  promoter       tight TRE promoter (fragment): Tet-responsive promoter PTight, consisting of seven tet operator sequences followed by the minimal CMV promoter
    654..671     +  promoter       tight TRE promoter (fragment): Tet-responsive promoter PTight, consisting of seven tet operator sequences followed by the minimal CMV promoter
    685..703     +  promoter       T7 promoter: promoter for bacteriophage T7 RNA polymerase
    749..1396    +  CDS            thiE: THIE_MYCTU - Experimental evidence at protein level: Swiss-Prot protein existence level 1. Condenses 4-methyl-5-(beta-hydroxyethyl)thiazole monophosphate (THZ-P) and 2-methyl-4-amino-5-hydroxymethyl pyrimidine pyrophosphate (HMP-PP) to form thiamine monophosphate (TMP). From Mycobacterium tuberculosis (strain ATCC 25618 / H37Rv).
   1421..2107    +  CDS            Dendra2: Dendra2 is a photoconvertible green fluorescent protein published in 2006, derived from Dendronephthya sp.. It has high acid sensitivity.
   2147..2167    +  CDS            FLAG (fragment): FLAG® epitope tag, followed by an enterokinase cleavage site
   2176..2218    +  terminator     T7 terminator (fragment): transcription terminator for bacteriophage T7 RNA polymerase
   2424..3224    +  CDS            ApmR: aminoglycoside 3-N-acetyltransferase type IV ; aac(3)IV; confers resistance to apramycin (Paget and Davies, 1996)
   3291..3308    -  misc_feature   MCS (fragment): pBluescript multiple cloning site
   3349..3937    +  rep_origin     ori: high-copy-number ColE1/pMB1/pBR322/pUC origin of replication
   4105..4133    +  misc_feature   MCS (fragment): pUC18/19 multiple cloning site
   4693..244     +  CDS            33 (across the origin): VINT_BPML5 - Also known as int. Protein inferred from homology: Swiss-Prot protein existence level 3. Integrase is necessary for integration of the phage into the host genome by site-specific recombination. From Mycobacterium phage L5 (Mycobacteriophage L5).
>Addgene plasmid #174916 | pMSR:MSMEG_0789:Dendra | addgene full sequence | sequence record 345665 | Addgene NGS Result
GTCGAAGTCCGCGTTCACCAAGTCGCTGAAGCGTGGCTACGCCAAGATCGGTCGGCCGGAACTCCGCATC
CACGACCTCCGCGCTGTCGGCGCTACGTTCGCCGCTCAGGCAGGTGCGACGACCAAGGAGCTGATGGCCC
GTCTCGGTCACACGACTCCTAGGATGGCGATGAAGTACCAGATGGCGTCTGAGGCCCGCGACGAGGCTAT
CGCTGAGGCGATGTCCAAGCTGGCCAAGACCTCCTGAAACGCAAAAAGCCCCCCTCCCAAGGACACTGAG
TCCTAAAGAGGGGGGTTTCTTGTCAGTACGCGAAGAACCACGCCTGGCCGCGAGCGCCAGCACCGCCGCT
CTGTGCGGAGACCTGGGCACCAGCCCCGCCGCCGCCAGGAGCATTGCCGTTCCCGCCAGAAATCTAGACG
GTGACCACAACGCGCCCGCTTTGATCGGGGACGTCGAAATATTGGATCGTCGGCACCGTCACGGCCGTGG
GAGGCGGCACGATCCGCGACGTGATGATCGGCCGCATCCCCACGGTGCTGCGCAGTGAGCTCTACGCCAT
CCCGGCGTTGATCTGTGCGTTCGCACGCACAGGCCCGGTGTGAGAAGGGTCTCTGACGAGCGGGAGAACT
CCCTATCAGTGATAGAGTTTGTCCTCCCTATCAGTGATAGATAGGCTTAAGGAGTAATACGACTCACTAT
AGGGAGAAGGAGGCCATTATGGACCAAGCCGTCGAACTTCCCGTCCAGCGCCTGCAGCGCGCCTCGTTGT
ATCTGTGCACCGACGCCCGTCGTGAACGCGGTGACCTGGCCGAATTCGCCGACGCGGCACTCGCCGGCGG
CGTCGACCTGATCCAGCTGCGTGACAAGGGCTCCGCGGGTGAGAAACAGTTCGGGCCGCTTGAGGCCCGT
CAGGAACTCGAAGCGCTCGAGATCCTGGCCGACGCCGCACGCCGCCACGGCGCTCTGCTGGCCGTCAACG
ATCGCGCCGATATCGCCCTGGCCGCCGGGGCCGACGTGCTGCATCTCGGCCAGGACGACCTGCCGCTGGA
TGTCGCGCGCGGCATCATCGGCCGCAGGCCGGTCATCGGACGCTCGACCCATGACGCCGCGCAGATGGCC
GTGGCCATCGAGGAGCGGGTGGACTACTTCTGCGTCGGGCCGTGCTGGCCGACACCCACCAAACCGGGGC
GTCCCGCGCCGGGTCTGGATCTGGTGCGGGCCACCGCTGCGCACAGTCCCGGCAAGCCGTGGTTCGCGAT
CGGCGGCATCGACCAGGAGCGTCTGCCCGAGGTGCTCGCCGCGGGCGCGCGGCGAGTCGTCGTCGTGCGC
GCGATCACCGCTGCCGACGACCCGAAGGCCGCCGCCGAGGACCTCAAGGCCGCGATCAGCGCTGCCGGTA
AGCTTGGTGCGGCCGCGGGCAACACGCCTGGCATCAATCTGATCAAGGAGGACATGCGTGTCAAGGTGCA
TATGGAGGGCAACGTGAACGGTCACGCCTTCGTGATCGAGGGGGAGGGTAAGGGTAAGCCTTACGAAGGG
ACCCAGACCGCCAACCTCACCGTCAAGGAGGGCGCCCCTCTCCCATTCTCGTACGATATCCTCACTACCG
CGGTGCATTACGGGAACCGCGTGTTCACCAAGTACCCCGAGGATATCCCTGACTACTTCAAGCAGAGCTT
CCCGGAGGGATACTCCTGGGAGCGGACGATGACCTTCGAAGACAAGGGTATCTGTACGATCCGCAGCGAC
ATCTCGCTGGAAGGGGACTGTTTCTTCCAGAACGTCCGTTTCAAGGGGACCAACTTTCCGCCGAACGGCC
CGGTCATGCAGAAGAAGACCCTCAAGTGGGAGCCGAGCACGGAGAAGCTGCACGTTCGGGACGGCCTCCT
GGTCGGCAACATCAACATGGCGCTGCTGCTGGAAGGCGGCGGCCACTACCTATGCGACTTCAAGACCACG
TACAAAGCGAAGAAGGTCGTCCAGCTGCCCGACGCGCACTTCGTGGACCACCGCATCGAAATCCTGGGGA
ACGATTCGGACTACAACAAGGTCAAGTTGTACGAGCACGCTGTGGCACGCTATAGCCCGCTCCCGTCGCA
GGTCTGGTTCGAAGGCGGCGGCGGGGAGAACCTGTATTTCCAGGACTACAAGGACGACGACGACAAGTGA
TTTAAATAACCCCTTGGGGCCTCTAAACGGGTCTTGAGGGGTTTTTTGTTAACTAGCGTACGATCGAATT
CCTGCAGCTCACGGTAACTGATGCCGTATTTGCAGTACCAGCGTACGGCCCACAGAATGATGTCACGCTG
AAAATGCCGGCCTTTGAATGGGTTCATGTGCAGCTCCATCAGCAAAAGGGGATGATAAGTTTATCACCAC
CGACTATTTGCAACAGTGCCGTTGATCGTGCTATGATCGACTGATGTCATCAGCGGTGGAGTGCAATGTC
GTGCAATACGAATGGCGAAAAGCCGAGCTCATCGGTCAGCTTCTCAACCTTGGGGTTACCCCCGGCGGTG
TGCTGCTGGTCCACAGCTCCTTCCGTAGCGTCCGGCCCCTCGAAGATGGGCCACTTGGACTGATCGAGGC
CCTGCGTGCTACGCTGGGTCCGGGAGGGACGCTCGTCATGCCCTCGTGGTCAGGTCTGGACGACGAGCCG
TTCGATCCTGCCACGTCGCCCGTTACACCGGACCTTGGAGTTGTCTCTGACACATTCTGGCGCCTGCCAA
ATGTAAAGCGCAGCGCCCATCCATTTGCCTTTGCGGCAGCGGGGCCACAGGCAGAGCAGATCATCTCTGA
TCCATTGCCCCTGCCACCTTACTCGCCTGCAAGCCCGGTCGCCCGTGTCCATGAACTCGATGGGCAGGTA
CTTCTCCTCGGCGTGGGACACGATGCCAACACGACGCTGCATCTTGCCGAGTTGATGGCAAAGGTTCCCT
ATGGGGTGCCGAGACACTGCACCATTCTTCAGGATGGCAAGTTGGTACGCGTCGATTATCTCGAGAATGA
CCACTGCTGTGAGCGCTTTGCCTTGGCGGACAGGTGGCTCAAGGAGAAGAGCCTTCAGAAGGAAGGTCCA
GTCGGTCATGCCTTTGCTCGGTTGATCCGCTCCCGCGACATTGTGGCGACAGCCCTGGGTCAACTGGGCC
GAGATCCGTTGATCTTCCTGCATCCGCCAGAGGCGGGATGCGAAGAATGCGATGCCGCTCGCCAGTCGAT
TGGCTGAGCTCATGAGCGGAGAACGAGATGACGTTGGAGGGGCAAGGTCGCGCTGATTGCTGGGGCAACA
CGGGGGATCCACTAGTTCCATGAGCGTCAGACCCCGTAGAAAAGATCAAAGGATCTTCTTGAGATCCTTT
TTTTCTGCGCGTAATCTGCTGCTTGCAAACAAAAAAACCACCGCTACCAGCGGTGGTTTGTTTGCCGGAT
CAAGAGCTACCAACTCTTTTTCCGAAGGTAACTGGCTTCAGCAGAGCGCAGATACCAAATACTGTCCTTC
TAGTGTAGCCGTAGTTAGGCCACCACTTCAAGAACTCTGTAGCACCGCCTACATACCTCGCTCTGCTAAT
CCTGTTACCAGTGGCTGCTGCCAGTGGCGATAAGTCGTGTCTTACCGGGTTGGACTCAAGACGATAGTTA
CCGGATAAGGCGCAGCGGTCGGGCTGAACGGGGGGTTCGTGCACACAGCCCAGCTTGGAGCGAACGACCT
ACACCGAACTGAGATACCTACAGCGTGAGCTATGAGAAAGCGCCACGCTTCCCGAGGGGAGAAAGGCGGA
CAGGTATCCGGTAAGCGGCAGGGTCGGAACAGGAGAGCGCACGAGGGAGCTTCCAGGGGGAAACGCCTGG
TATCTTTATAGTCCTGTCGGGTTTCGCCACCTCTGACTTGAGCGTCGATTTTTGTGATGCTCGTCAGGGG
GGCGGAGCCTATGGAAAAACGCCAGCAACGCGGCCTTTTTACGGTTCCTGGCCTTTTGCTGGCCTTTTGC
TCACATGTTCTTTCCTGCGTTATCCCCTGATTCTGTGGATAACCGTATTACCGCCTTTGAGTGAGCTGAT
ACCGCTCGCCGCAGCCGAACGACCGAGCGCAACGCGTGCGGCCGCGGTACCCGGGGATCCTCTAGAGTCG
ACCACCAAGGGCACCATCTCTGCTTGGGCCACCCCGTTGGCCGCAGCCAGCTCGCTGAGAGCCGTGAACG
ACAGGGCGAACGCCAGCCCGCCGACGGCGAGGGTTCCGACCGCTGCAACTCCCGGTGCAACCTTGTCCCG
GTCTATTCTCTTCACTGCACCAGCTCCAATCTGGTGTGAATGCCCCTCGTCTGTTCGCGCAGGCGGGGGG
CTCTATTCGTTTGTCAGCATCGAAAGTAGCCAGATCAGGGATGCGTTGCAACCGCGTATGCCCAGGTCAG
AAGAGTCGCACAAGAGTTGCAGACCCCTGGAAAGAAAAATGGCCAGAGGGCGAAAACACCCTCTGACCAG
CGGAGCGGGCGACGGGAATCGAACCCGCGTAGCTAGTTTGGAAGAATGGGTGTCTGCCGACCACATATGG
GCCGGTCAAGATAGGTTTTTACCCCCTCTCGGCTGCATCCTCTAAGTGGAAAGAAATTGCAGGTCGTAGA
AGCGCGTTGAAGCCTGAGAGTTGCACAGGAGTTGCAACCCGGTAGCCTTGTTCACGACGAGAGGAGACCT
AGTTGGCACGTCGCGGATGGGGATCGCTGAAGACTCAGCGCAGCGGGAGGATCCAAGCCTCATACGTCAA
CCCGCAGGACGGTGTGAGGTACTACGCGCTGCAGACCTACGACAACAAGATGGACGCCGAAGCCTGGCTC
GCGGGCGAGAAGCGGCTCATCGAGATGGAGACCTGGACCCCTCCACAGGACCGGGCGAAGAAGGCAGCCG
CCAGCGCCATCACGCTGGAGGAGTACACCCGGAAGTGGCTCGTGGAGCGCGACCTCGCAGACGGCACCAG
GGATCTGTACAGCGGGCACGCGGAGCGCCGCATCTACCCGGTGCTAGGTGAAGTGGCGGTCACAGAGATG
ACGCCAGCTCTGGTGCGTGCGTGGTGGGCCGGGATGGGTAGGAAGCACCCGACTGCCCGCCGGCATGCCT
ACAACGTCCTCCGGGCGGTGATGAACACAGCGGTCGAGGACAAGCTGATCGCAGAGAACCCGTGCCGGAT
CGAGCAGAAGGCAGCCGATGAGCGCGACGTAGAGGCGCTGACGCCTGAGGAGCTGGACATCGTCGCCGCT
GAGATCTTCGAGCACTACCGGATCGCGGCATACATCCTGGCGTGGACGAGCCTCCGGTTCGGAGAGCTGA
TCGAGCTTCGCCGCAAGGACATCGTGGACGACGGCATGACGATGAAGCTCCGGGTGCGCCGTGGCGCTTC
CCGCGTGGGGAACAAGATCGTCGTTGGCAACGCCAAGACCGTCCGGTCGAAGCGTCCTGTGACGGTTCCG
CCTCACGTCGCGGAGATGATCCGAGCGCACATGAAGGACCGTACGAAGATGAACAAGGGCCCCGAGGCAT
TCCTGGTGACCACGACGCAGGGCAACCGGCT
