>Addgene plasmid #174916 | pMSR:MSMEG_0789:Dendra | depositor partial sequence | sequence record 339310 | partial
ATGGACCAAGCCGTCGAACTTCCCGTCCAGCGCCTGCAGCGCGCCTCGTTGTATCTGTGCACCGACGCCC
GTCGTGAACGCGGTGACCTGGCCGAATTCGCCGACGCGGCACTCGCCGGCGGCGTCGACCTGATCCAGCT
GCGTGACAAGGGCTCCGCGGGTGAGAAACAGTTCGGGCCGCTTGAGGCCCGTCAGGAACTCGAAGCGCTC
GAGATCCTGGCCGACGCCGCACGCCGCCACGGCGCTCTGCTGGCCGTCAACGATCGCGCCGATATCGCCC
TGGCCGCCGGGGCCGACGTGCTGCATCTCGGCCAGGACGACCTGCCGCTGGATGTCGCGCGCGGCATCAT
CGGCCGCAGGCCGGTCATCGGACGCTCGACCCATGACGCCGCGCAGATGGCCGTGGCCATCGAGGAGCGG
GTGGACTACTTCTGCGTCGGGCCGTGCTGGCCGACACCCACCAAACCGGGGCGTCCCGCGCCGGGTCTGG
ATCTGGTGCGGGCCACCGCTGCGCACAGTCCCGGCAAGCCGTGGTTCGCGATCGGCGGCATCGACCAGGA
GCGTCTGCCCGAGGTGCTCGCCGCGGGCGCGCGGCGAGTCGTCGTCGTGCGCGCGATCACCGCTGCCGAC
GACCCGAAGGCCGCCGCCGAGGACCTCAAGGCCGCGATCAGCGCTGCCGGT
